>Addgene plasmid #148407 | pAc5.1C-Fluc-Nerfin-PolyA-HhR_AC | depositor full sequence | sequence record 290855 | Full Sequence
CTTCAAGGAATTAATTCTATATTCTAAAAACACAAATGATACTTCTAAAAAAAATCATGAATGGCATCAA
CTCTGAATCAAATCTTTGCAGATGCACCTACTTCTCATTTCCACTGTCACATCATTTTTCCAGATCTCGC
TGCCTGTTATGTGGCCCACAAACCAAGACACGTTTTATGGCCATTAAAGCTGGCTGATCGTCGCCAAACA
CCAAATACATATCAATATGTACATTCGAGAAAGAAGCGATCAAAGAAGCGTCTTCGGGCGAGTAGGAGAA
TGCGGAGGAGAAGGAGAACGAGCTGATCTAGTATCTCTCCACAATCCAATGCCAACTGACCAACTGGCCA
TATTCGGAGCAATTTGAAGCCAATTTCCATCGCCTGGCGATCGCTCCATTCTTGGCTATATGTTTTTCAC
CGTTCCCGGGGCCATTTTCAAAGACTCGTCGGTAAGATAAGATTGTGTCACTCGCTGTCTCTCTTCATTT
GTCGAAGAATGCTGAGGAATTTCGCGATGACGTCGGCGAGTATTTTGAAGAATGAGAATAATTTGTATTT
ATACGAAAATCAGTTAGTGGAATTTTCTACAAAAACATGTTATCTATAGATAATTTTGTTGCAAAATATG
TTGACTATGACAAAGATTGTATGTATATACCTTTAATGTATTCTCATTTTCTTATGTATTTATAATGGCA
ATGATGATACTGATGATATTTTAAGATGATGCCAGACCACAGGCTGATTTCTGCGTCTTTTGCCGAACGC
AGTGCATGTGCGGTTGTTGTTTTTTGGAATAGTTTCAATTTTCGGACTGTCCGCTTTGATTTCAGTTTCT
TGGCTTATTCAAAAAGCAAAGTAAAGCCAAAAAAGCGAGATGGCAATACCAAATGCGGCAAAACGGTAGT
GGAAGGAAAGGGGTGCGGGGCAGCGGAAGGAAGGGTGGGGCGGGGCGTGGCGGGGTCTGTGGCTGGGCGC
GACGTCACCGACGTTGGAGCCACTCCTTTGACCATGTGTGCGTGTGTGTATTATTCGTGTCTCGCCACTC
GCCGGTTGTTTTTTTCTTTTTATCTCGCTCTCTCTAGCGCCATCTCGTACGCATGCTCAACGCACCGCAT
GTTGCCGTGTCCTTTATGCGTCATTTTGGCTCGAAATAGGCAATTATTTAAACAAAGATTAGTCAACGAA
AACGCTAAAATAAATAAGTCTACAATATGGTTACTTATTGCCATGTGTGTGCAGCCAACGATAGCAACAA
AAGCAACAACACAGTGGCTTTCCCTCTTTCACTTTTTGTTTGCAAGCGCGTGCGAGCAAGACGGCACGAC
CGGCAAACGCAATTACGCTGACAAAGAGCAGACGAAGTTTTGGCCGAAAAACATCAAGGCGCCTGATACG
AATGCATTTGCAATAACAATTGCGATATTTAATATTGTTTATGAAGCTGTTTGACTTCAAAACACACAAA
AAAAAAAATAAAACAAATTATTTGAAAGAGAATTAGGAATCGGACAGCTTATCGTTACGGGCTAACAGCA
CACCGAGACGAAATAGCTTACCTGACGTCACAGCCTCTGGAAGAACTGCCGCCAAGCAGAGAGAGAGAGA
AAAAGAGGGAGAGCAGCTTAGACCGCATGTGCTTGTGTGTGAGGCGTCTCTCTCTTCGTCTCCTGTTTGC
GCAAACGCATAGACTGCACTGAGAAAATCGATTACCTATTTTTTATGAATGAATATTTGCACTATTACTA
TTCAAAACTATTAAGATAGCAATCACATTCAATAGCCAAATACTATACCACCTGAGCGATGCAACGAAAT
GATCAATTTGAGCAAAAATGCTGCATATTTAGGACGGCATCATTATAGAAATGCTTCTTGCTGTGTACTT
TTCTCTCGTCTGGCAGCTGTTTCGCCGTTATTGTTAAAACCGGCTTAAGTTAGGTGTGTTTTCTACGACT
AGTGATGCCCCTACTAGAAGATGTGTGTTGCACAAATGTCCCTGAATAACCAATTTGAAGTGCAGATAGC
AGTAAACGTAAGCTAATATGAATATTATTTAACTGTAATGTTTTAATATCGCTGGACATTACTAATAAAC
CCACTATAAACACATGTACATATGTATGTTTTGGCATACAATGAGTAGTTGGGGAAAAAATGTGTAAAAG
CACCGTGACCATCACAGCATAAAGATAACCAGCTGAAGTATCGAATATGAGTAACCCCCAAATTGAATCA
CATGCCGCAACTGATAGGACCCATGGAAGTACACTCTTCATGGCGATATACAAGACACACACAAGCACGA
ACACCCAGTTGCGGAGGAAATTCTCCGTAAATGAAAACCCAATCGGCGAACAATTCATACCCATATATGG
TAAAAGTTTTGAACGCGACTTGAGAGCGGAGAGCATTGCGGCTGATAAGGTTTTAGCGCTAAGCGGGCTT
TATAAAACGGGCTGCGGGACCAGTTTTCATATCACTACCGTTTGAGTTCTTGTGCTGTGTGGATACTCCT
CCCGACACAAAGCCGCTCCATCAGCCAGCAGTCGTCTAATCCAGAGACCCCGGATCGGGGTACCAACATG
GCCGAAGACGCCAAAAACATAAAGAAAGGCCCGGCACCATTCTATCCACTAGAGGATGGAACCGCTGGAG
AGCAACTGCATAAGGCTATGAAGAGATACGCCCTGGTTCCTGGAACAATTGCTTTTACAGATGCACATAT
CGAGGTGAACATCACGTACGCGGAATACTTCGAAATGTCCGTTCGGTTGGCAGAAGCTATGAAACGATAT
GGGCTGAATACAAATCACAGAATCGTCGTATGCAGTGAAAACTCTCTTCAATTCTTTATGCCGGTGTTGG
GCGCGTTATTTATCGGAGTTGCAGTTGCGCCCGCGAACGACATTTATAATGAACGTGAATTGCTCAACAG
TATGAACATTTCGCAGCCTACCGTAGTGTTTGTTTCCAAAAAGGGGTTGCAAAAAATTTTGAACGTGCAA
AAAAAATTACCAATAATCCAGAAAATTATTATCATGGATTCTAAAACGGATTACCAGGGATTTCAGTCGA
TGTACACGTTCGTCACATCTCATCTACCTCCCGGTTTTAATGAATACGATTTTGTACCAGAGTCCTTTGA
TCGTGACAAAACAATTGCACTGATAATGAACTCCTCTGGATCTACTGGGTTACCTAAGGGTGTGGCCCTT
CCGCATAGAACTGCCTGCGTCAGATTCTCGCATGCCAGAGATCCTATTTTTGGCAATCAAATCATTCCGG
ATACTGCGATTTTAAGTGTTGTTCCATTCCATCACGGTTTTGGAATGTTTACTACACTCGGATATTTGAT
ATGTGGATTTCGAGTCGTCTTAATGTATAGATTTGAAGAAGAGCTGTTTTTACGATCCCTTCAGGATTAC
AAAATTCAAAGTGCGTTGCTAGTACCAACCCTATTTTCATTCTTCGCCAAAAGCACTCTGATTGACAAAT
ACGATTTATCTAATTTACACGAAATTGCTTCTGGGGGCGCACCTCTTTCGAAAGAAGTCGGGGAAGCGGT
TGCAAAACGCTTCCATCTTCCAGGGATACGACAAGGATATGGGCTCACTGAGACTACATCAGCTATTCTG
ATTACACCCGAGGGGGATGATAAACCGGGCGCGGTCGGTAAAGTTGTTCCATTTTTTGAAGCGAAGGTTG
TGGATCTGGATACCGGGAAAACGCTGGGCGTTAATCAGAGAGGCGAATTATGTGTCAGAGGACCTATGAT
TATGTCCGGTTATGTAAACAATCCGGAAGCGACCAACGCCTTGATTGACAAGGATGGATGGCTACATTCT
GGAGACATAGCTTACTGGGACGAAGACGAACACTTCTTCATAGTTGACCGCTTGAAGTCTTTAATTAAAT
ACAAAGGGTATCAGGTGGCCCCCGCTGAATTGGAATCGATATTGTTACAACACCCCAACATCTTCGACGC
GGGCGTGGCAGGTCTTCCCGACGATGACGCCGGTGAACTTCCCGCCGCCGTTGTTGTTTTGGAGCACGGA
AAGACGATGACGGAAAAAGAGATCGTGGATTACGTCGCCAGTCAAGTAACAACCGCGAAAAAGTTGCGCG
GAGGAGTTGTGTTTGTGGACGAAGTACCGAAAGGTCTTACCGGAAAACTCGACGCAAGAAAAATCAGAGA
GATCCTCATAAAGGCCAAGAAGGGCGGAAAGTCCAAATTGTAAGAATTCGCTAGCTTAGGAACTTTTGGG
AGTGCAATGAACTTACAACGAAAGCCAAAGCAACCAACCAAAGATATATAACTAATACTAGTCAGTCATA
TATCCTTCTACTCCTTTGCTCCGACATCATCTCATGACATCATTCATCACCCATATCATCCTTCATTCTT
CCTACTACTAATCATCCCATAGCTTTTCACACTTTCATACTAATTTCCTCATGACTCACTCTCATTCTGT
ATCATCTTTGCATTTTTTGCAAATCATTTTCCAGTTAATATTCTACCCAAAATTCGACCCTTTAACAACT
TTTTCAATCTGGAAATTTCTCGTCATTCTAGTCACAAGTTCTTGCATTCCTTCTAGTCACTTAGGGTAAA
TCATCTCTATAAGTCAGCTTCAGTTCGATCTTACTAAGTTTGTACAAACATATATCGTTCTTCAATTTCG
GATACAGCTTTAGTCATATTCAGGTTATATACCGAAACCAAAATTCAGGCAAAATTGTGCAGTAATAGTG
TTTAAGTTCGAATCAAACCAAAAAGCAAACCAAATCCTAGTTTAAAGCAAATTCAAGCCCAGTGTTTGTG
AACCAAAGTCGAGTGTGAGCTCTAGTCATTTTAGCCACCTAATCAAGCGGAATCAGCTTGTTCTCAGTCT
AGTTTAGTTAGTTAAGTTAGGCATAGAAACGGACATTGGACCAGCGTCTCACTACCAGTCAAAGTATTGA
ACAGTACAACCTAGCTATAAGGGCCACAGGCTTCAGAACCGGCGGTTGTGTACTTAAAGCAATAAAATAA
GTAATCCCCGATATCGGGACAATATCACAGCGCTATTGTTCCTTAGCATCAGTATGTGTAAATTGGTTGT
AACCGCAGAGTACAACGAAAAGGGAAACTTTCGCTCAATCTAGGAATTAACTAACTCTAAGCTATATCAT
ACATGTAACCATATCGGTTGAGATTTTGTGATACTACAGTCTAAGCTTCAAGTTTACAAGAGAATCGTTG
CGCTCGATTGTGCATTAACAATAAGCTAAGAAGAGACAGATCATTGAACCAAGTATTTTTATACGTAATA
TACACCATATATTTTTATACAAAAAAAAACTCTTGAAGACCTTTTTTAATTATATGATGTCTAAGATGTA
ATCGACATATATTTATCGGAAACCAATATATTTTTATACAAAACCCAATCTTGGAAAACCCATAAAAATT
GTAAATTATAAAAGCTCTTGAATAAAAACGCAAAACTGAAAATGAAAAGTCGACCGCTCGAGGTCACCCA
TTCGAAGGTAAGCCTATCCCTAACCCTCTCCTCGGTCTCGATTCTACGCGTACCGGTCATCATCACCATC
ACCATTGAGTTTAAACCCGCTGATCAGCCTCGACTGTGCCTTCTAAGGCCTGAGCTCGCTGATCAGCCTC
GATCGAGGATCCAGACATGATAAGATACATTGATGAGTTTGGACAAACCACAACTAGAATGCAGTGAAAA
AAATGCTTTATTTGTGAAATTTGTGATGCTATTGCTGCGGCCGCATACAAAGGATCTGGCTGCTAAAAAA
AAAAAAAAAAAAAAAAAAAAAAAAAAAAAAAAAAAAAAAAAAAAAAAAAAAAAAAAAAAAAAAAAAAAAA
AAAAAAAAAAAAAAAAAAAAACCCCCCCTGTCACCGGATGTGTTTTCCGGTCTGATGAGTCCGTGAGGAC
GAAACAGGGAATTCGATATCAAGCTTATCGATACCGTCGACCGATGCCCTTGAGAGCCTTCAACCCAGTC
AGCTCCTTCCGGTGGGCGCGGGGCATGACTATCGTCGCCGCACTTATGACTGTCTTCTTTATCATGCAAC
TCGTAGGACAGGTGCCGGCAGCGCTCTGGGTCATTTTCGGCGAGGACCGCTTTCGCTGGAGCGCGACGAT
GATCGGCCTGTCGCTTGCGGTATTCGGAATCTTGCACGCCCTCGCTCAAGCCTTCGTCACTGGTCCCGCC
ACCAAACGTTTCGGCGAGAAGCAGGCCATTATCGCCGGCATGGCGGCCGACGCGCTGGGCTACGTCTTGC
TGGCGTTCGCGACGCGAGGCTGGATGGCCTTCCCCATTATGATTCTTCTCGCTTCCGGCGGCATCGGGAT
GCCCGCGTTGCAGGCCATGCTGTCCAGGCAGGTAGATGACGACCATCAGGGACAGCTTCAAGGCCAGCAA
AAGGCCAGGAACCGTAAAAAGGCCGCGTTGCTGGCGTTTTTCCATAGGCTCCGCCCCCCTGACGAGCATC
ACAAAAATCGACGCTCAAGTCAGAGGTGGCGAAACCCGACAGGACTATAAAGATACCAGGCGTTTCCCCC
TGGAAGCTCCCTCGTGCGCTCTCCTGTTCCGACCCTGCCGCTTACCGGATACCTGTCCGCCTTTCTCCCT
TCGGGAAGCGTGGCGCTTTCTCAATGCTCACGCTGTAGGTATCTCAGTTCGGTGTAGGTCGTTCGCTCCA
AGCTGGGCTGTGTGCACGAACCCCCCGTTCAGCCCGACCGCTGCGCCTTATCCGGTAACTATCGTCTTGA
GTCCAACCCGGTAAGACACGACTTATCGCCACTGGCAGCAGCCACTGGTAACAGGATTAGCAGAGCGAGG
TATGTAGGCGGTGCTACAGAGTTCTTGAAGTGGTGGCCTAACTACGGCTACACTAGAAGGACAGTATTTG
GTATCTGCGCTCTGCTGAAGCCAGTTACCTTCGGAAAAAGAGTTGGTAGCTCTTGATCCGGCAAACAAAC
CACCGCTGGTAGCGGTGGTTTTTTTGTTTGCAAGCAGCAGATTACGCGCAGAAAAAAAGGATCTCAAGAA
GATCCTTTGATCTTTTCTACGGGGTCTGACGCTCAGTGGAACGAAAACTCACGTTAAGGGATTTTGGTCA
TGAGATTATCAAAAAGGATCTTCACCTAGATCCTTTTAAATTAAAAATGAAGTTTTAAATCAATCTAAAG
TATATATGAGTAAACTTGGTCTGACAGTTACCAATGCTTAATCAGTGAGGCACCTATCTCAGCGATCTGT
CTATTTCGTTCATCCATAGTTGCCTGACTCCCCGTCGTGTAGATAACTACGATACGGGAGGGCTTACCAT
CTGGCCCCAGTGCTGCAATGATACCGCGAGACCCACGCTCACCGGCTCCAGATTTATCAGCAATAAACCA
GCCAGCCGGAAGGGCCGAGCGCAGAAGTGGTCCTGCAACTTTATCCGCCTCCATCCAGTCTATTAATTGT
TGCCGGGAAGCTAGAGTAAGTAGTTCGCCAGTTAATAGTTTGCGCAACGTTGTTGCCATTGCTGCAGGCA
TCGTGGTGTCACGCTCGTCGTTTGGTATGGCTTCATTCAGCTCCGGTTCCCAACGATCAAGGCGAGTTAC
ATGATCCCCCATGTTGTGCAAAAAAGCGGTTAGCTCCTTCGGTCCTCCGATCGTTGTCAGAAGTAAGTTG
GCCGCAGTGTTATCACTCATGGTTATGGCAGCACTGCATAATTCTCTTACTGTCATGCCATCCGTAAGAT
GCTTTTCTGTGACTGGTGAGTACTCAACCAAGTCATTCTGAGAATAGTGTATGCGGCGACCGAGTTGCTC
TTGCCCGGCGTCAACACGGGATAATACCGCGCCACATAGCAGAACTTTAAAAGTGCTCATCATTGGAAAA
CGTTCTTCGGGGCGAAAACTCTCAAGGATCTTACCGCTGTTGAGATCCAGTTCGATGTAACCCACTCGTG
CACCCAACTGATCTTCAGCATCTTTTACTTTCACCAGCGTTTCTGGGTGAGCAAAAACAGGAAGGCAAAA
TGCCGCAAAAAAGGGAATAAGGGCGACACGGAAATGTTGAATACTCATACTCTTCCTTTTTCAATATTAT
TGAAGCATTTATCAGGGTTATTGTCTCATGAGCGGATACATATTTGAATGTATTTAGAAAAATAAACAAA
TAGGGGTTCCGCGCACATTTCCCCGAAAAGTGCCACCTGACGTCTAAGAAACCATTATTATCATGACATT
AACCTATAAAAATAGGCGTATCACGAGGCCCTTTCGT
Features (pLannotate 1.2.2; 9 found; start..end, strand, type, name):
     56..2568    +  promoter       Ac5 promoter: Drosophila melanogaster actin 5C promoter
   2594..4243    +  CDS            luciferase: firefly luciferase; luc
   5537..5578    +  CDS            V5 tag: epitope tag from simian virus 5
   5678..5776    -  polyA_signal   SV40 poly(A) signal (fragment): SV40 polyadenylation signal
   5907..5958    +  misc_RNA       sTRSV HHRz: hammerhead ribozyme from the tobacco ringspot virus satellite RNA (Khvorova et al., 2003)
   5985..6433    +  CDS            TcR (fragment): tetracycline efflux protein; tet; confers resistance to tetracycline
   6479..7067    -  rep_origin     ori: high-copy-number ColE1/pMB1/pBR322/pUC origin of replication
   7238..8098    -  CDS            AmpR: β-lactamase; bla; confers resistance to ampicillin, carbenicillin, and related antibiotics
   8099..8203    -  promoter       AmpR promoter: bla
