[The description below was written by a language model from this plasmid's Addgene catalogue record and pLannotate feature annotations shown in this document.]
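Description:
pAc5.1C-Fluc-Nerfin-PolyA-HhR_AC is an 8.3 kb insect-cell expression plasmid. The catalogue lists the backbone as unknown, but the name and features point to a pAc5.1-type vector. It is propagated in E. coli through a ColE1/pUC-type origin and selected with ampicillin via the β-lactamase gene and its own promoter. The record lists the plasmid as low copy even though the annotated origin is of the high-copy class. A partial tetracycline-resistance fragment is also annotated, and it appears to be a non-functional remnant. No selectable marker for insect cells is annotated, which is consistent with transient transfection.

The payload is a reporter transcription unit driven by the Drosophila actin 5C promoter, which gives strong constitutive expression in fly cell lines. The promoter is followed by the firefly luciferase coding sequence. The roughly 1.3 kb between the luciferase ORF and the vector's V5 tag sequence is not annotated. Going by the insert name, it presumably carries the Nerfin sequence, most likely as a 3′ UTR placed downstream of the reporter, although the record does not define its boundaries or species. Further downstream lie a fragment of the SV40 polyadenylation signal, annotated in reverse orientation, and a hammerhead ribozyme derived from tobacco ringspot virus satellite RNA. The "PolyA-HhR" in the name suggests a template-encoded poly(A) stretch followed by the self-cleaving ribozyme. In that arrangement the mRNA 3′ end would be produced by ribozyme cleavage rather than by canonical cleavage and polyadenylation, but the poly(A) tract itself is not annotated.

The associated study concerns silencing of mRNA targets by miRISC and the CCR4-NOT complex. The construct therefore fits use as a luciferase reporter for microRNA-mediated repression in insect cells.
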