Addgene plasmid #148407: pAc5.1C-Fluc-Nerfin-PolyA-HhR_AC
Purpose: Insect Expression of Nerfin-PolyA-HhR
Depositing lab: Elisa Izaurralde. Depositing organization: Max Planck Institute for Developmental Biology. Publication: miRISC and the CCR4-NOT complex silence mRNA targets independently of 43S ribosomal scanning. Kuzuoglu-Ozturk D, Bhandari D, Huntzinger E, Fauser M, Helms S, Izaurralde E. EMBO J. 2016 Jun 1;35(11):1186-203. doi: 10.15252/embj.201592901. Epub 2016 Mar 23. PubMed 27009120.
Backbone
  Vector backbone: Unknown
  Vector type: Insect Expression
Growth in bacteria
  Bacterial resistance: Ampicillin, 100 μg/mL
  Growth temperature: 37°C
  Growth strain: DH5alpha
  Copy number: Low Copy
Gene/Insert
  Gene/Insert name: Nerfin-PolyA-HhR
  Species: Other
  Cloning method: Unknown
Terms and licenses: Academic/Nonprofit Terms; Industry Terms: Not Available to Industry
Depositor comments: Plasmids from this collection were made available to the research community and donated after the lab closed. Please note that the sequence provided by the depositing laboratory may be theoretical/predicted or based on Sanger sequencing results. There may be discrepancies between sequencing results obtained by Addgene and the depositor sequence. If an Addgene verified sequence is not available, please contact before placing your order to request that our lab fully sequence the plasmid.
How to cite: pAc5.1C-Fluc-Nerfin-PolyA-HhR_AC was a gift from Elisa Izaurralde (Addgene plasmid # 148407 ; http://n2t.net/addgene:148407 ; RRID:Addgene_148407)
